>Addgene plasmid #144191 | TFORF1675 | addgene full sequence | sequence record 391478 | Addgene NGS Result
TTAATGTAGTCTTATGCAATACTCTTGTAGTCTTGCAACATGGTAACGATGAGTTAGCAACATGCCTTAC
AAGGAGAGAAAAAGCACCGTGCATGCCGATTGGTGGAAGTAAGGTGGTACGATCGTGCCTTATTAGGAAG
GCAACAGACGGGTCTGACATGGATTGGACGAACCACTGAATTGCCGCATTGCAGAGATATTGTATTTAAG
TGCCTAGCTCGATACATAAACGGGTCTCTCTGGTTAGACCAGATCTGAGCCTGGGAGCTCTCTGGCTAAC
TAGGGAACCCACTGCTTAAGCCTCAATAAAGCTTGCCTTGAGTGCTTCAAGTAGTGTGTGCCCGTCTGTT
GTGTGACTCTGGTAACTAGAGATCCCTCAGACCCTTTTAGTCAGTGTGGAAAATCTCTAGCAGTGGCGCC
CGAACAGGGACTTGAAAGCGAAAGGGAAACCAGAGGAGCTCTCTCGACGCAGGACTCGGCTTGCTGAAGC
GCGCACGGCAAGAGGCGAGGGGCGGCGACTGGTGAGTACGCCAAAAATTTTGACTAGCGGAGGCTAGAAG
GAGAGAGATGGGTGCGAGAGCGTCAGTATTAAGCGGGGGAGAATTAGATCGCGATGGGAAAAAATTCGGT
TAAGGCCAGGGGGAAAGAAAAAATATAAATTAAAACATATAGTATGGGCAAGCAGGGAGCTAGAACGATT
CGCAGTTAATCCTGGCCTGTTAGAAACATCAGAAGGCTGTAGACAAATACTGGGACAGCTACAACCATCC
CTTCAGACAGGATCAGAAGAACTTAGATCATTATATAATACAGTAGCAACCCTCTATTGTGTGCATCAAA
GGATAGAGATAAAAGACACCAAGGAAGCTTTAGACAAGATAGAGGAAGAGCAAAACAAAAGTAAGACCAC
CGCACAGCAAGCGGCCGCTGATCTTCAGACCTGGAGGAGGAGATATGAGGGACAATTGGAGAAGTGAATT
ATATAAATATAAAGTAGTAAAAATTGAACCATTAGGAGTAGCACCCACCAAGGCAAAGAGAAGAGTGGTG
CAGAGAGAAAAAAGAGCAGTGGGAATAGGAGCTTTGTTCCTTGGGTTCTTGGGAGCAGCAGGAAGCACTA
TGGGCGCAGCGTCAATGACGCTGACGGTACAGGCCAGACAATTATTGTCTGGTATAGTGCAGCAGCAGAA
CAATTTGCTGAGGGCTATTGAGGCGCAACAGCATCTGTTGCAACTCACAGTCTGGGGCATCAAGCAGCTC
CAGGCAAGAATCCTGGCTGTGGAAAGATACCTAAAGGATCAACAGCTCCTGGGGATTTGGGGTTGCTCTG
GAAAACTCATTTGCACCACTGCTGTGCCTTGGAATGCTAGTTGGAGTAATAAATCTCTGGAACAGATTTG
GAATCACACGACCTGGATGGAGTGGGACAGAGAAATTAACAATTACACAAGCTTAATACACTCCTTAATT
GAAGAATCGCAAAACCAGCAAGAAAAGAATGAACAAGAATTATTGGAATTAGATAAATGGGCAAGTTTGT
GGAATTGGTTTAACATAACAAATTGGCTGTGGTATATAAAATTATTCATAATGATAGTAGGAGGCTTGGT
AGGTTTAAGAATAGTTTTTGCTGTACTTTCTATAGTGAATAGAGTTAGGCAGGGATATTCACCATTATCG
TTTCAGACCCACCTCCCAACCCCGAGGGGACCCATGCATTGCATCTCAATTAGTCAGCAACCAGGTGTGG
AAAGTCCCCAGGCTCCCCAGCAGGCAGAAGTATGCAAAGCATGCGTCTCAATTAGTCAGCAACCATAGTC
CCGCCCCTAACTCCGCCCATCCCGCCCCTAACTCCGCCCAGTTCCGCCCATTCTCCGCCCCATGGCTGAC
TAATTTTTTTTATTTATGCAGAGGCCGAGGCCGCCTCGGCCTCTGAGCTATTCCAGAAGTAGTGAGGAGG
CTTTTTTGGAGGCCTAGGCTTTTGCAAAAAGCTTTCTAGAGGTACCACCGGAGCTTACCATGACCGAGTA
CAAGCCCACGGTGCGCCTCGCCACCCGCGACGACGTCCCCAGGGCCGTACGCACCCTCGCCGCCGCGTTC
GCCGACTACCCCGCCACGCGCCACACCGTCGATCCGGACCGCCACATCGAGCGGGTCACCGAGCTGCAAG
AACTCTTCCTCACGCGCGTCGGGCTCGACATCGGCAAGGTGTGGGTCGCGGACGACGGCGCCGCCGTGGC
GGTCTGGACCACGCCGGAGAGCGTCGAAGCGGGGGCGGTGTTCGCCGAGATCGGCCCGCGCATGGCCGAG
TTGAGCGGTTCCCGGCTGGCCGCGCAGCAACAGATGGAAGGCCTCCTGGCGCCGCACCGGCCCAAGGAGC
CCGCGTGGTTCCTGGCCACCGTCGGCGTCTCGCCCGACCACCAGGGCAAGGGTCTGGGCAGCGCCGTCGT
GCTCCCCGGAGTGGAGGCGGCCGAGCGCGCCGGGGTGCCCGCCTTCCTGGAGACCTCCGCGCCCCGCAAC
CTCCCCTTCTACGAGCGGCTCGGCTTCACCGTCACCGCCGACGTCGAGGTGCCCGAAGGACCGCGCACCT
GGTGCATGACCCGCAAGCCCGGTGCCAGTTAACGAATTCTAGATCTTGAGACAAATGGCAGTATTCATCC
ACAATTTTAAAAGAAAAGGGGGGATTGGGGGGTACAGTGCAGGGGAAAGAATAGTAGACATAATAGCAAC
AGACATACAAACTAAAGAATTACAAAAACAAATTACAAAAATTCAAAATTTTCGGGTTTATTACAGGGAC
AGCAGAGATCCACTTTGGCGCCGGCTCGAGGCCTGCAGGTGCAAAGATGGATAAAGTTTTAAACAGAGAG
GAATCTTTGCAGCTAATGGACCTTCTAGGTCTTGAAAGGAGTGGGAATTGGCTCCGGTGCCCGTCAGTGG
GCAGAGCGCACATCGCCCACAGTCCCCGAGAAGTTGGGGGGAGGGGTCGGCAATTGAACCGGTGCCTAGA
GAAGGTGGCGCGGGGTAAACTGGGAAAGTGATGTCGTGTACTGGCTCCGCCTTTTTCCCGAGGGTGGGGG
AGAACCGTATATAAGTGCAGTAGTCGCCGTGAACGTTCTTTTTCGCAACGGGTTTGCCGCCAGAACACAG
GTAAGTGCCGTGTGTGGTTCCCGCGGGCCTGGCCTCTTTACGGGTTATGGCCCTTGCGTGCCTTGAATTA
CTTCCACCTGGCTGCAGTACGTGATTCTTGATCCCGAGCTTCGGGTTGGAAGTGGGTGGGAGAGTTCGAG
GCCTTGCGCTTAAGGAGCCCCTTCGCCTCGTGCTTGAGTTGAGGCCTGGCCTGGGCGCTGGGGCCGCCGC
GTGCGAATCTGGTGGCACCTTCGCGCCTGTCTCGCTGCTTTCGATAAGTCTCTAGCCATTTAAAATTTTT
GATGACCTGCTGCGACGCTTTTTTTCTGGCAAGATAGTCTTGTAAATGCGGGCCAAGATCTGCACACTGG
TATTTCGGTTTTTGGGGCCGCGGGCGGCGACGGGGCCCGTGCGTCCCAGCGCACATGTTCGGCGAGGCGG
GGCCTGCGAGCGCGGCCACCGAGAATCGGACGGGGGTAGTCTCAAGCTGGCCGGCCTGCTCTGGTGCCTG
GCCTCGCGCCGCCGTGTATCGCCCCGCCCTGGGCGGCAAGGCTGGCCCGGTCGGCACCAGTTGCGTGAGC
GGAAAGATGGCCGCTTCCCGGCCCTGCTGCAGGGAGCTCAAAATGGAGGACGCGGCGCTCGGGAGAGCGG
GCGGGTGAGTCACCCACACAAAGGAAAAGGGCCTTTCCGTCCTCAGCCGTCGCTTCATGTGACTCCACGG
AGTACCGGGCGCCGTCCAGGCACCTCGATTAGTTCTCGAGCTTTTGGAGTACGTCGTCTTTAGGTTGGGG
GGAGGGGTTTTATGCGATGGAGTTTCCCCACACTGAGTGGGTGGAGACTGAAGTTAGGCCAGCTTGGCAC
TTGATGTAATTCTCCTTGGAATTTGCCCTTTTTGAGTTTGGATCTTGGTTCATTCTCAAGCCTCAGACAG
TGGTTCAAAGTTTTTTTCTTCCATTTCAGGTGTCGTGAGGCTAGCACCGCCACCATGGTGGGACTCTCCG
GCCCTGTGCAGTATCGTACTGAGAAGCACTCCACAATGCCAGACTCACCTGTGGATGTGAAGACGCAATC
TAGGCTGACTCCTCCAACAATGCCACCTCCCCCAACTACTCAAGGAGCTCCAAGAACCAGTTCATTTACA
CCGACAACGTTAACTAATGGCACGAGCCATTCTCCTACAGCCTTGAATGGCGCCCCCTCACCACCCAATG
GCTTCAGCAATGGGCCTTCCTCTTCTTCCTCCTCCTCTCTGGCTAATCAACAGCTGCCCCCAGCCTGTGG
TGCCAGGCAACTCAGCAAGCTGAAAAGGTTCCTTACTACCCTGCAGCAGTTTGGCAATGACATTTCACCC
GAGATAGGAGAAAGAGTTCGCACCCTCGTTCTGGGACTAGTGAACTCCACTTTGACAATTGAAGAATTTC
ATTCCAAACTGCAAGAAGCTACTAACTTCCCACTGAGACCTTTTGTCATCCCATTTTTGAAGGCCAACTT
GCCCCTGCTGCAGCGTGAGCTCCTCCACTGCGCAAGACTGGCCAAACAGAACCCTGCCCAGTACCTCGCC
CAGCATGAACAGCTGCTTCTGGATGCCAGCACCACCTCACCTGTTGACTCCTCAGAGCTGCTTCTCGATG
TGAACGAAAACGGGAAGAGGCGAACTCCAGACAGAACCAAAGAAAATGGCTTTGACAGAGAGCCTTTGCA
CTCAGAACATCCAAGCAAGCGACCATGCACTATTAGCCCAGGCCAGCGGTACAGTCCAAATAACGGCTTA
TCCTACCAGCCCAATGGCCTGCCTCACCCTACCCCACCTCCACCTCAGCATTACCGTTTGGATGATATGG
CCATTGCCCACCACTACAGGGACTCCTATCGACACCCCAGCCACAGGGACCTCAGGGACAGAAACAGACC
TATGGGGTTGCATGGCACACGTCAAGAAGAAATGATTGATCACAGACTAACAGACAGAGAATGGGCAGAA
GAGTGGAAACATCTTGACCATCTGTTAAACTGCATAATGGACATGGTAGAAAAAACAAGGCGATCTCTCA
CCGTACTAAGGCGGTGTCAAGAAGCAGACCGGGAAGAATTGAATTACTGGATCCGGCGGTACAGTGACGC
CGAGGACTTAAAAAAAGGTGGCGGCAGTAGCAGCAGCCACTCTAGGCAGCAGAGTCCCGTCAACCCAGAC
CCAGTTGCACTAGACGCGCATCGGGAATTCCTTCACAGGCCTGCGTCTGGATACGTGCCAGAGGAGATCT
GGAAGAAAGCTGAGGAGGCCGTCAATGAGGTGAAGCGCCAGGCGATGACGGAGCTGCAGAAGGCCGTGTC
TGAGGCGGAGCGGAAAGCCCACGACATGATCACAACAGAGAGGGCCAAGATGGAGCGCACGGTCGCCGAG
GCCAAACGGCAGGCGGCGGAGGACGCACTGGCAGTTATCAATCAGCAGGAGGATTCAAGCGAGAGTTGCT
GGAATTGTGGCCGTAAAGCGAGTGAAACCTGCAGTGGCTGTAACACAGCCCGATACTGTGGCTCATTTTG
CCAGCACAAAGACTGGGAGAAGCACCATCACATCTGTGGACAGACCCTGCAGGCCCAGCAGCAGGGAGAC
ACACCTGCAGTCAGCTCCTCTGTCACGCCCAACAGCGGGGCTGGGAGCCCGATGGACACACCACCAGCAG
CCACTCCGAGGTCAACCACCCCGGGAACCCCTTCCACCATAGAGACAACCCCTCGCTAGTAATGAACTAG
TCCGTAACTTGAAAGTATTTCGATTTCTTGGCTTTATATATCTTGTGGAAAGGACGAGCCGTGAGTGCAG
TGAAGATGTGGACGCGTTAAGTCGACAATCAACCTCTGGATTACAAAATTTGTGAAAGATTGACTGGTAT
TCTTAACTATGTTGCTCCTTTTACGCTATGTGGATACGCTGCTTTAATGCCTTTGTATCATGCTATTGCT
TCCCGTATGGCTTTCATTTTCTCCTCCTTGTATAAATCCTGGTTGCTGTCTCTTTATGAGGAGTTGTGGC
CCGTTGTCAGGCAACGTGGCGTGGTGTGCACTGTGTTTGCTGACGCAACCCCCACTGGTTGGGGCATTGC
CACCACCTGTCAGCTCCTTTCCGGGACTTTCGCTTTCCCCCTCCCTATTGCCACGGCGGAACTCATCGCC
GCCTGCCTTGCCCGCTGCTGGACAGGGGCTCGGCTGTTGGGCACTGACAATTCCGTGGTGTTGTCGGGGA
AATCATCGTCCTTTCCTTGGCTGCTCGCCTGTGTTGCCACCTGGATTCTGCGCGGGACGTCCTTCTGCTA
CGTCCCTTCGGCCCTCAATCCAGCGGACCTTCCTTCCCGCGGCCTGCTGCCGGCTCTGCGGCCTCTTCCG
CGTCTTCGCCTTCGCCCTCAGACGAGTCGGATCTCCCTTTGGGCCGCCTCCCCGCGTCGACTTTAAGACC
AATGACTTACAAGGCAGCTGTAGATCTTAGCCACTTTTTAAAAGAAAAGGGGGGACTGGAAGGGCTAATT
CACTCCCAACGAAGACAAGATCTGCTTTTTGCTTGTACTGGGTCTCTCTGGTTAGACCAGATCTGAGCCT
GGGAGCTCTCTGGCTAACTAGGGAACCCACTGCTTAAGCCTCAATAAAGCTTGCCTTGAGTGCTTCAAGT
AGTGTGTGCCCGTCTGTTGTGTGACTCTGGTAACTAGAGATCCCTCAGACCCTTTTAGTCAGTGTGGAAA
ATCTCTAGCAGTACGTATAGTAGTTCATGTCATCTTATTATTCAGTATTTATAACTTGCAAAGAAATGAA
TATCAGAGAGTGAGAGGAACTTGTTTATTGCAGCTTATAATGGTTACAAATAAAGCAATAGCATCACAAA
TTTCACAAATAAAGCATTTTTTTCACTGCATTCTAGTTGTGGTTTGTCCAAACTCATCAATGTATCTTAT
CATGTCTGGCTCTAGCTATCCCGCCCCTAACTCCGCCCATCCCGCCCCTAACTCCGCCCAGTTCCGCCCA
TTCTCCGCCCCATGGCTGACTAATTTTTTTTATTTATGCAGAGGCCGAGGCCGCCTCGGCCTCTGAGCTA
TTCCAGAAGTAGTGAGGAGGCTTTTTTGGAGGCCTAGGGACGTACCCAATTCGCCCTATAGTGAGTCGTA
TTACGCGCGCTCACTGGCCGTCGTTTTACAACGTCGTGACTGGGAAAACCCTGGCGTTACCCAACTTAAT
CGCCTTGCAGCACATCCCCCTTTCGCCAGCTGGCGTAATAGCGAAGAGGCCCGCACCGATCGCCCTTCCC
AACAGTTGCGCAGCCTGAATGGCGAATGGG
[124 nt withheld, positions 7451-7574]
C
[91 nt withheld, positions 7576-7666]
A
[49 nt withheld, positions 7668-7716]
CCTTTGACGTTGGAGTCCACGTTCTTT
[37 nt withheld, positions 7744-7780]
ACCCTATCTCGGTCTATTCTTTTGATTTATAAGGGATTTTGCCGATTTCGGCCTATTGGTTAAAAAATGA
GCTGATTTAACAAAAATTTAACGCGAATTTTAACAAAATATTAACGCTTACAATTTAGGTGGCACTTTTC
GGGGAAATGTGCGCGGAACCCCTATTTGTTTATTTTTCTAAATACATTCAAATATGTATCCGCTCATGAG
ACAATAACCCTGATAAATGCTTCAATAATATTGAAAAAGGAAGAGTATGAGTATTCAACATTTCCGTGTC
GCCCTTATTCCCTTTTTTGCGGCATTTTGCCTTCCTGTTTTTGCTCACCCAGAAACGCTGGTGAAAGTAA
AAGATGCTGAAGATCAGTTGGGTGCACGAGTGGGTTACATCGAACTGGATCTCAACAGCGGTAAGATCCT
TGAGAGTTTTCGCCCCGAAGAACGTTTTCCAATGATGAGCACTTTTAAAGTTCTGCTATGTGGCGCGGTA
TTATCCCGTATTGACGCCGGGCAAGAGCAACTCGGTCGCCGCATACACTATTCTCAGAATGACTTGGTTG
AGTACTCACCAGTCACAGAAAAGCATCTTACGGATGGCATGACAGTAAGAGAATTATGCAGTGCTGCCAT
AACCATGAGTGATAACACTGCGGCCAACTTACTTCTGACAACGATCGGAGGACCGAAGGAGCTAACCGCT
TTTTTGCACAACATGGGGGATCATGTAACTCGCCTTGATCGTTGGGAACCGGAGCTGAATGAAGCCATAC
CAAACGACGAGCGTGACACCACGATGCCTGTAGCAATGGCAACAACGTTGCGCAAACTATTAACTGGCGA
ACTACTTACTCTAGCTTCCCGGCAACAATTAATAGACTGGATGGAGGCGGATAAAGTTGCAGGACCACTT
CTGCGCTCGGCCCTTCCGGCTGGCTGGTTTATTGCTGATAAATCTGGAGCCGGTGAGCGTGGGTCTCGCG
GTATCATTGCAGCACTGGGGCCAGATGGTAAGCCCTCCCGTATCGTAGTTATCTACACGACGGGGAGTCA
GGCAACTATGGATGAACGAAATAGACAGATCGCTGAGATAGGTGCCTCACTGATTAAGCATTGGTAACTG
TCAGACCAAGTTTACTCATATATACTTTAGATTGATTTAAAACTTCATTTTTAATTTAAAAGGATCTAGG
TGAAGATCCTTTTTGATAATCTCATGACCAAAATCCCTTAACGTGAGTTTTCGTTCCACTGAGCGTCAGA
CCCCGTAGAAAAGATCAAAGGATCTTCTTGAGATCCTTTTTTTCTGCGCGTAATCTGCTGCTTGCAAACA
AAAAAACCACCGCTACCAGCGGTGGTTTGTTTGCCGGATCAAGAGCTACCAACTCTTTTTCCGAAGGTAA
CTGGCTTCAGCAGAGCGCAGATACCAAATACTGTTCTTCTAGTGTAGCCGTAGTTAGGCCACCACTTCAA
GAACTCTGTAGCACCGCCTACATACCTCGCTCTGCTAATCCTGTTACCAGTGGCTGCTGCCAGTGGCGAT
AAGTCGTGTCTTACCGGGTTGGACTCAAGACGATAGTTACCGGATAAGGCGCAGCGGTCGGGCTGAACGG
GGGGTTCGTGCACACAGCCCAGCTTGGAGCGAACGACCTACACCGAACTGAGATACCTACAGCGTGAGCT
ATGAGAAAGCGCCACGCTTCCCGAAGGGAGAAAGGCGGACAGGTATCCGGTAAGCGGCAGGGTCGGAACA
GGAGAGCGCACGAGGGAGCTTCCAGGGGGAAACGCCTGGTATCTTTATAGTCCTGTCGGGTTTCGCCACC
TCTGACTTGAGCGTCGATTTTTGTGATGCTCGTCAGGGGGGCGGAGCCTATGGAAAAACGCCAGCAACGC
GGCCTTTTTACGGTTCCTGGCCTTTTGCTGGCCTTTTGCTCACATGTTCTTTCCTGCGTTATCCCCTGAT
TCTGTGGATAACCGTATTACCGCCTTTGAGTGAGCTGATACCGCTCGCCGCAGCCGAACGACCGAGCGCA
GCGAGTCAGTGAGCGAGGAAGCGGAAGAGCGCCCAATACGCAAACCGCCTCTCCCCGCGCGTTGGCCGAT
TCATTAATGCAGCTGGCACGACAGGTTTCCCGACTGGAAAGCGGGCAGTGAGCGCAACGCAATTAATGTG
AGTTAGCTCACTCATTAGGCACCCCAGGCTTTACACTTTATGCTTCCGGCTCGTATGTTGTGTGGAATTG
TGAGCGGATAACAATTTCACACAGGAAACAGCTATGACCATGATTACGCCAAGCGCGCAATTAACCCTCA
CTAAAGGGAACAAAAGCTGGAGCTGCAAGC
Features (pLannotate 1.2.2; 31 found; start..end, strand, type, name):
      5..231     +  promoter       RSV promoter: Rous sarcoma virus enhancer/promoter
    232..412     +  LTR            5' LTR (truncated): truncated 5' long terminal repeat (LTR) from HIV-1
    459..584     +  misc_feature   HIV-1 Ψ: packaging signal of human immunodeficiency virus type 1
    568..931     +  CDS            HIV-1 gag (fragment): gag protein from human immunodeficiency virus 1; gag
   1077..1310    +  misc_feature   RRE: The Rev response element (RRE) of HIV-1 allows for Rev-dependent mRNA export from the nucleus to the cytoplasm.
   1687..1713    +  CDS            Rev (fragment): human immunodeficiency virus 1 (HIV-1) Rev protein; rev; enhances nuclear export of unspliced and incompletely spliced viral mRNAs
   1720..1743    +  promoter       SV40 promoter (fragment): SV40 early promoter
   1744..1815    +  promoter       SV40 promoter (fragment): SV40 enhancer and early promoter
   1839..1974    +  rep_origin     SV40 ori: SV40 origin of replication
   2020..2616    +  CDS            PuroR (fragment): puromycin N-acetyltransferase; pac from Streptomyces; confers resistance to puromycin
   2665..2782    +  misc_feature   cPPT/CTS: central polypurine tract and central termination sequence of HIV-1
   2847..2913    +  CDS            small t antigen (fragment): SV40 (simian virus 40) small t antigen
   2920..4098    +  promoter       EF-1α promoter: strong constitutive promoter for human elongation factor EF-1α
   4139..5866    +  CDS            RUNX1T1: MTG8_HUMAN - Also known as AML1T1, CBFA2T1, CDR, ETO, MTG8, ZMYND2. Experimental evidence at protein level: Swiss-Prot protein existence level 1. Transcriptional corepressor which facilitates transcriptional repression via its association with DNA-binding transcription factors and recruitment of other corepressors and histone-modifying enzymes (PubMed:12559562, PubMed:15203199, PubMed:10688654). Can repress the expression of MMP7 in a ZBTB33-dependent manner (PubMed:23251453). Can repress transactivation mediated by TCF12 (PubMed:16803958). Acts as a negative regulator of adipogenesis (By simi
   5882..5935    +  promoter       U6 promoter (fragment): RNA polymerase III promoter for human U6 snRNA
   5977..6565    +  misc_feature   WPRE: woodchuck hepatitis virus posttranscriptional regulatory element
   6616..6635    +  misc_feature   cPPT/CTS (fragment): central polypurine tract and central termination sequence of HIV-1
   6637..6870    +  LTR            3' LTR (ΔU3): self-inactivating 3' long terminal repeat (LTR) from HIV-1
   6948..7069    +  polyA_signal   SV40 poly(A) signal: SV40 polyadenylation signal
   7109..7244    +  rep_origin     SV40 ori: SV40 origin of replication
   7265..7283    -  promoter       T7 promoter: promoter for bacteriophage T7 RNA polymerase
   7291..7446    +  CDS            lacZα (fragment): LacZα fragment of β-galactosidase; lacZ fragment
   7451..7879    +  rep_origin     f1 ori (sequence partly withheld): f1 bacteriophage origin of replication; arrow indicates direction of (+) strand synthesis
   7932..8036    +  promoter       AmpR promoter: bla
   8037..8897    +  CDS            AmpR: β-lactamase; bla; confers resistance to ampicillin, carbenicillin, and related antibiotics
   9068..9656    +  rep_origin     ori: high-copy-number ColE1/pMB1/pBR322/pUC origin of replication
   9839..9931    +  CDS            lacI (fragment): lac repressor; lacI; The lac repressor binds to the lac operator to inhibit transcription in E. coli. This inhibition can be relieved by adding lactose or isopropyl-β-D-thiogalactopyranoside (IPTG).
   9944..9965    +  protein_bind   CAP binding site: CAP binding activates transcription in the presence of cAMP. E. coli catabolite activator protein
   9980..10010   +  promoter       lac promoter: promoter for the E. coli lac operon
  10018..10034   +  protein_bind   lac operator: The lac repressor binds to the lac operator to inhibit transcription in E. coli. This inhibition can be relieved by adding lactose or isopropyl-β-D-thiogalactopyranoside (IPTG). lac repressor encoded by lacI
  10079..10097   +  promoter       T3 promoter: promoter for bacteriophage T3 RNA polymerase
