[The description below was written by a language model from this plasmid's Addgene catalogue record and pLannotate feature annotations shown in this document.]
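Description:
TFORF1675 is a lentiviral mammalian expression plasmid built on the pLX_TRC317 backbone and carrying the human RUNX1T1 open reading frame (also known as ETO, MTG8 or CBFA2T1), a transcriptional corepressor that acts through association with DNA-binding factors and recruitment of other corepressors and histone-modifying enzymes. It belongs to a barcoded transcription factor ORF collection in which each clone carries a unique 24-bp barcode so that individual factors can be identified in pooled overexpression screens. The barcode itself is not annotated in the feature table. In bacteria the plasmid is maintained through a high-copy ColE1/pUC-type origin with ampicillin resistance. An f1 origin and remnants of a lac/T7/T3 cloning region are also present. The depositor notes that the plasmid can recombine.

The transfer cassette has a third-generation layout. An RSV promoter drives a truncated HIV-1 5' LTR, followed by the Ψ packaging signal with a gag fragment and the Rev response element. A self-inactivating ΔU3 3' LTR with a downstream SV40 polyadenylation signal closes the cassette. Between the LTRs, SV40 early promoter and origin sequences precede a puromycin N-acetyltransferase gene for selecting transduced cells. A cPPT/CTS element follows, which aids nuclear import of the viral genome. Downstream, the EF-1α promoter drives constitutive expression of the RUNX1T1 ORF, and a WPRE enhances transcript stability and expression. A short U6 promoter fragment lies between the ORF and the WPRE, and its role is not stated in the record. The annotated sequence totals 10,120 nt, which matches the listed backbone and insert sizes. The construct is intended for producing lentivirus to overexpress RUNX1T1, for example in directed differentiation screens.
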