Addgene plasmid #144191: TFORF1675
Purpose: Lentiviral vector for overexpressing transcription factor ORFs with unique 24-bp barcodes. Barcodes facilitate identification of transcription factors in pooled screens.
Depositing lab: Feng Zhang. Depositing organization: Broad Institute. Publication: A transcription factor atlas of directed differentiation. Joung J, Ma S, Tay T, Geiger-Schuller KR, Kirchgatterer PC, Verdine VK, Guo B, Arias-Garcia MA, Allen WE, Singh A, Kuksenko O, Abudayyeh OO, Gootenberg JS, Fu Z, Macrae RK, Buenrostro JD, Regev A, Zhang F. Cell. 2023 Jan 5;186(1):209-229.e26. doi: 10.1016/j.cell.2022.11.026. PubMed 36608654.
Backbone
  Vector backbone: pLX_TRC317
  Backbone manufacturer: Broad Institute Genetic Perturbation Platform
  Backbone size w/o insert (bp): 8264
  Vector type: Mammalian Expression, Lentiviral
  Selectable markers: Puromycin
Growth in bacteria
  Bacterial resistance: Ampicillin, 100 μg/mL
  Growth temperature: 37°C
  Growth strain: NEB Stable
  Copy number: High Copy
Gene/Insert
  Gene/Insert name: RUNX1T1
  Species: H. sapiens (human)
  Insert size (bp): 1856
  Entrez Gene: RUNX1T1 (a.k.a. AML1-MTG8, AML1T1, CBFA2T1, CDR, ETO, MTG8, ZMYND2)
  Promoter: EF1a
  Cloning method: Unknown
  Sequencing primers: 5′ GGGTGGAGACTGAAGTTAGGCCAG; 3′ CACATAGCGTAAAAGGAGCAACATAG
Terms and licenses: Academic/Nonprofit Terms; Industry Terms: Not Available to Industry
Depositor comments: NM_001198633,ENST00000615601 . The transcription factor ORF portion of this plasmid was synthesized by Genewiz. Please test multiple small colonies in case of plasmid recombination. To make this collection available in a timely manner, a portion of this collection was not fully sequenced by Addgene. If an Addgene verified full plasmid sequence is not available, please contact us prior to placing an order to request the full sequence.
How to cite: TFORF1675 was a gift from Feng Zhang (Addgene plasmid # 144191 ; http://n2t.net/addgene:144191 ; RRID:Addgene_144191)
