>Addgene plasmid #144191 | TFORF1675 | depositor partial sequence | sequence record 284688 | Insert
ACCGCCACCATGGTGGGACTCTCCGGCCCTGTGCAGTATCGTACTGAGAAGCACTCCACAATGCCAGACT
CACCTGTGGATGTGAAGACGCAATCTAGGCTGACTCCTCCAACAATGCCACCTCCCCCAACTACTCAAGG
AGCTCCAAGAACCAGTTCATTTACACCGACAACGTTAACTAATGGCACGAGCCATTCTCCTACAGCCTTG
AATGGCGCCCCCTCACCACCCAATGGCTTCAGCAATGGGCCTTCCTCTTCTTCCTCCTCCTCTCTGGCTA
ATCAACAGCTGCCCCCAGCCTGTGGTGCCAGGCAACTCAGCAAGCTGAAAAGGTTCCTTACTACCCTGCA
GCAGTTTGGCAATGACATTTCACCCGAGATAGGAGAAAGAGTTCGCACCCTCGTTCTGGGACTAGTGAAC
TCCACTTTGACAATTGAAGAATTTCATTCCAAACTGCAAGAAGCTACTAACTTCCCACTGAGACCTTTTG
TCATCCCATTTTTGAAGGCCAACTTGCCCCTGCTGCAGCGTGAGCTCCTCCACTGCGCAAGACTGGCCAA
ACAGAACCCTGCCCAGTACCTCGCCCAGCATGAACAGCTGCTTCTGGATGCCAGCACCACCTCACCTGTT
GACTCCTCAGAGCTGCTTCTCGATGTGAACGAAAACGGGAAGAGGCGAACTCCAGACAGAACCAAAGAAA
ATGGCTTTGACAGAGAGCCTTTGCACTCAGAACATCCAAGCAAGCGACCATGCACTATTAGCCCAGGCCA
GCGGTACAGTCCAAATAACGGCTTATCCTACCAGCCCAATGGCCTGCCTCACCCTACCCCACCTCCACCT
CAGCATTACCGTTTGGATGATATGGCCATTGCCCACCACTACAGGGACTCCTATCGACACCCCAGCCACA
GGGACCTCAGGGACAGAAACAGACCTATGGGGTTGCATGGCACACGTCAAGAAGAAATGATTGATCACAG
ACTAACAGACAGAGAATGGGCAGAAGAGTGGAAACATCTTGACCATCTGTTAAACTGCATAATGGACATG
GTAGAAAAAACAAGGCGATCTCTCACCGTACTAAGGCGGTGTCAAGAAGCAGACCGGGAAGAATTGAATT
ACTGGATCCGGCGGTACAGTGACGCCGAGGACTTAAAAAAAGGTGGCGGCAGTAGCAGCAGCCACTCTAG
GCAGCAGAGTCCCGTCAACCCAGACCCAGTTGCACTAGACGCGCATCGGGAATTCCTTCACAGGCCTGCG
TCTGGATACGTGCCAGAGGAGATCTGGAAGAAAGCTGAGGAGGCCGTCAATGAGGTGAAGCGCCAGGCGA
TGACGGAGCTGCAGAAGGCCGTGTCTGAGGCGGAGCGGAAAGCCCACGACATGATCACAACAGAGAGGGC
CAAGATGGAGCGCACGGTCGCCGAGGCCAAACGGCAGGCGGCGGAGGACGCACTGGCAGTTATCAATCAG
CAGGAGGATTCAAGCGAGAGTTGCTGGAATTGTGGCCGTAAAGCGAGTGAAACCTGCAGTGGCTGTAACA
CAGCCCGATACTGTGGCTCATTTTGCCAGCACAAAGACTGGGAGAAGCACCATCACATCTGTGGACAGAC
CCTGCAGGCCCAGCAGCAGGGAGACACACCTGCAGTCAGCTCCTCTGTCACGCCCAACAGCGGGGCTGGG
AGCCCGATGGACACACCACCAGCAGCCACTCCGAGGTCAACCACCCCGGGAACCCCTTCCACCATAGAGA
CAACCCCTCGCTAGTAATGAACTAGTCCGTAACTTGAAAGTATTTCGATTTCTTGGCTTTATATATCTTG
TGGAAAGGACGAGCCGTGAGTGCAGTGAAGATGTGG
