>Addgene plasmid #144191 | TFORF1675 | depositor partial sequence | sequence record 284689 | Barcode
GCCGTGAGTGCAGTGAAGATGTGG
